Addgene plasmid #233377: YH038 PGK-TO-FRB-tm-MCP
Purpose: PGK promoter driven FRB fused with MCP, with a CD28 transmembrane domain in between
Depositing lab: Xiaojing Gao. Depositing organization: Stanford University. Publication: Post-transcriptional modular synthetic receptors. Zhang X, Mille-Fragoso LS, Kaseniit KE, Lee AP, Zhang M, Call CC, Hu Y, Xie Y, Gao XJ. Nat Chem Biol. 2025 Mar 28. doi: 10.1038/s41589-025-01872-w. PubMed 40155716.
Backbone
  Vector backbone: FLP-IN
  Vector type: Mammalian Expression
Growth in bacteria
  Bacterial resistance: Ampicillin, 100 μg/mL
  Growth temperature: 37°C
  Growth strain: DH5alpha
  Copy number: High Copy
Gene/Insert
  Gene/Insert name: FRB-CD28TM-tdMCP
  Species: Synthetic
  Mutation: WT
  Promoter: PGK
  Cloning method: Gibson Cloning
Terms and licenses: Academic/Nonprofit Terms; Industry Terms: Not Available to Industry
Depositor comments: https://benchling.com/s/seq-9OibQKJveLgG6y44o5QA?m=slm-zHDb81Cv2kIlIcMweFlV for annotated sequence file. Please visit https://doi.org/10.1101/2024.05.03.592453 for bioRxiv preprint.
How to cite: YH038 PGK-TO-FRB-tm-MCP was a gift from Xiaojing Gao (Addgene plasmid # 233377 ; http://n2t.net/addgene:233377 ; RRID:Addgene_233377)
