[The description below was written by a language model from this plasmid's Addgene catalogue record and pLannotate feature annotations shown in this document.]
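Description:
YH038 PGK-TO-FRB-tm-MCP is a 6.2 kb mammalian expression plasmid built on a Flp-In backbone. It is maintained in E. coli through a high-copy ColE1/pUC-type origin and selected with ampicillin via the bla gene. The backbone also carries an FRT site placed immediately upstream of a hygromycin resistance coding sequence with an SV40 polyadenylation signal. No intact promoter is annotated for that gene. This is the usual Flp-In arrangement, in which FLP-mediated recombination into a genomic FRT landing pad supplies the promoter and start codon, so that hygromycin resistance marks correct single-copy integration. Fragments of f1 ori, lac regulatory elements, ble and the SV40 promoter are backbone remnants.

The payload is a synthetic transmembrane fusion protein, FRB-CD28TM-tdMCP, transcribed from the mouse PGK promoter and terminated by the bGH polyadenylation signal. Reading along the coding strand, the annotations show a short CD8A fragment positioned where a signal peptide would be expected. This is followed by the FKBP-rapamycin binding (FRB) domain, a CD28 fragment that the record identifies as the transmembrane segment, and then MS2 coat protein sequence. The tool matches the CD28 fragment to the mouse protein and labels the FRB as the T2098L variant, although the catalogue lists the insert as wild type. Only one MCP copy is annotated, while the insert name indicates a tandem dimer. The "TO" in the name may refer to a Tet operator, but no such element is annotated or described.

The design would place a chemically dimerizable FRB domain outside the cell and an MS2-hairpin RNA-binding domain inside it. This fits the associated work on post-transcriptional modular synthetic receptors, in which ligand-induced dimerization is coupled to control of tagged transcripts.
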