Features (pLannotate 1.2.2; 21 found; start..end, strand, type, name):
    206..268     -  CDS            CD8A (fragment): CD8A_HUMAN - Also known as MAL. Experimental evidence at protein level: Swiss-Prot protein existence level 1. Integral membrane glycoprotein that plays an essential role in the immune response and serves multiple functions in responses against both external and internal offenses. In T-cells, functions primarily as a coreceptor for MHC class I molecule:peptide complex. The antigens presented by class I peptides are derived from cytosolic proteins while class II derived from extracellular proteins. Interacts simultaneously with the T-cell receptor (TCR) and the MHC class I proteins presented by
    309..808     -  promoter       PGK promoter: mouse phosphoglycerate kinase 1 promoter
    963..1015    +  misc_feature   bom (fragment): basis of mobility region from pBR322
   1074..1178    +  promoter       AmpR promoter: bla
   1179..2039    +  CDS            AmpR: β-lactamase; bla; confers resistance to ampicillin, carbenicillin, and related antibiotics
   2210..2798    +  rep_origin     ori: high-copy-number ColE1/pMB1/pBR322/pUC origin of replication
   2981..3073    +  CDS            lacI (fragment): lac repressor; lacI; The lac repressor binds to the lac operator to inhibit transcription in E. coli. This inhibition can be relieved by adding lactose or isopropyl-β-D-thiogalactopyranoside (IPTG).
   3086..3107    +  protein_bind   CAP binding site: CAP binding activates transcription in the presence of cAMP. E. coli catabolite activator protein
   3122..3152    +  promoter       lac promoter: promoter for the E. coli lac operon
   3160..3176    +  protein_bind   lac operator: The lac repressor binds to the lac operator to inhibit transcription in E. coli. This inhibition can be relieved by adding lactose or isopropyl-β-D-thiogalactopyranoside (IPTG). lac repressor encoded by lacI
   3249..3370    -  polyA_signal   SV40 poly(A) signal: SV40 polyadenylation signal
   3365..3490    -  CDS            ble (fragment): BLE_KLEPN - Experimental evidence at protein level: Swiss-Prot protein existence level 1. Binding protein with a strong affinity to the bleomycin family of antibiotics. Binds to CL990; an antimitotic-antibiotic compound. From Klebsiella pneumoniae.
   3500..4522    -  CDS            HygR: aminoglycoside phosphotransferase from E. coli; aph(4)-Ia; confers resistance to hygromycin
   4530..4577    -  protein_bind   FRT: FLP-mediated recombination occurs in the 8-bp core sequence TCTAGAAA (Turan and Bode, 2011). FLP recombinase from the Saccharomyces cerevisiae 2μ plasmid
   4582..4815    -  rep_origin     f1 ori (fragment) (sequence partly withheld): f1 bacteriophage origin of replication; arrow indicates direction of (+) strand synthesis
   4836..4857    -  promoter       SV40 promoter (fragment): SV40 enhancer and early promoter
   4861..4884    -  polyA_signal   bGH poly(A) signal (fragment): bovine growth hormone polyadenylation signal
   4900..5124    -  polyA_signal   bGH poly(A) signal: bovine growth hormone polyadenylation signal
   5237..5587    -  CDS            CAPSD_BPMS2 (fragment): Experimental evidence at protein level: Swiss-Prot protein existence level 1. Acts as a translational repressor of viral replicase synthesis late in infection. This latter function is the result of capsid protein interaction with an RNA hairpin which contains the replicase ribosome-binding site. From Escherichia phage MS2 (Bacteriophage MS2).
   5984..6046    -  CDS            Cd28 (fragment): CD28_MOUSE - Experimental evidence at protein level: Swiss-Prot protein existence level 1. Involved in T-cell activation, the induction of cell proliferation and cytokine production and promotion of T-cell survival. Enhances the production of IL4 and IL10 in T-cells in conjunction with TCR/CD3 ligation and CD40L costimulation. From Mus musculus (Mouse).
   6176..196     -  CDS            FRB* (across the origin): T2098L mutant of FKBP-rapamycin binding domain of human FRAP binds synthetic ligands such as AP21967
>Addgene plasmid #233377 | YH038 PGK-TO-FRB-tm-MCP | addgene full sequence | sequence record 466408 | Addgene NGS Result
TCATGTACTTCCTGCACCACTCTTGGGCCTCCATTAAATCTCGACCATAGGCCTGATTAAAGGATGTTTC
CTTCAGAGTCTGGGGTCCCCGTTCCATCATAGCATGCAAGGGCTCCAGCACCTCAAACATGCCTTTCACG
TTCCTTTCCCCAAAGTACAAACGAGATGCCTCTTCCAGGCCTTCATGCCACATCTCCAGGGATCCAGGCC
GTGCAGCGTGCAGCAGCAGTGCCAGCGGAAGAAGCAGTGCGGTGACAGGGAGCGCCATGGTGGCGAAGCT
TAAGTTTAAACGCTAGAGTCCTGCAGGTCGAAAGGCCCGGAGATGAGGAAGAGGAGAACAGCGCGGCAGA
CGTGCGCTTTTGAAGCGTGCAGAATGCCGGGCCTCCGGAGGACCTTCGGGCGCCCGCCCCGCCCCTGAGC
CCGCCCCTGAGCCCGCCCCCGGACCCACCCCTTCCCAGCCTCTGAGCCCAGAAAGCGAAGGAGCAAAGCT
GCTATTGGCCGCTGCCCCAAAGGCCTACCCGCTTCCATTGCTCAGCGGTGCTGTCCATCTGCACGAGACT
AATGAGACGTGCTACTTCCATTTGTCACGTCCTGCACGACGCGAGCTGCGGGGCGGGGGGGAACTTCCTG
ACTAGGGGAGGAGTAGAAGGTGGCGCGAAGGGGCCACCAAAGAACGGAGCCGGTTGGCGCCTACCGGTGG
ATGTGGAATGTGTGCGAGGCCAGAGGCCACTTGTGTAGCGCCAAGTGCCCAGCGGGGCTGCTAAAGCGCA
TGCTCCAGACTGCCTTGGGAAAAGCGCCTCCCCTACCCGGTAGAACGCGTATATCTGGCCCGTACGAAGC
AGCGCAAAACGCCTAACCCTAAGCAGATTCTTCATGCAATTGTCGGTCAAGCCTTGCCTTGTTGTAGCTT
AAATTTTGCTCGCGCACTACTCAGCGACCTCCAACACACAAGCAGGGAGCAGATACTGGCTTAACTATGC
GGCATCAGAGCAGATTGTACTGAGAGTGCACCATAGGGGATCGGGAGATCTCCCGATCCGTCGACGTCAG
GTGGCACTTTTCGGGGAAATGTGCGCGGAACCCCTATTTGTTTATTTTTCTAAATACATTCAAATATGTA
TCCGCTCATGAGACAATAACCCTGATAAATGCTTCAATAATATTGAAAAAGGAAGAGTATGAGTATTCAA
CATTTCCGTGTCGCCCTTATTCCCTTTTTTGCGGCATTTTGCCTTCCTGTTTTTGCTCACCCAGAAACGC
TGGTGAAAGTAAAAGATGCTGAAGATCAGTTGGGTGCACGAGTGGGTTACATCGAACTGGATCTCAACAG
CGGTAAGATCCTTGAGAGTTTTCGCCCCGAAGAACGTTTTCCAATGATGAGCACTTTTAAAGTTCTGCTA
TGTGGCGCGGTATTATCCCGTATTGACGCCGGGCAAGAGCAACTCGGTCGCCGCATACACTATTCTCAGA
ATGACTTGGTTGAGTACTCACCAGTCACAGAAAAGCATCTTACGGATGGCATGACAGTAAGAGAATTATG
CAGTGCTGCCATAACCATGAGTGATAACACTGCGGCCAACTTACTTCTGACAACGATCGGAGGACCGAAG
GAGCTAACCGCTTTTTTGCACAACATGGGGGATCATGTAACTCGCCTTGATCGTTGGGAACCGGAGCTGA
ATGAAGCCATACCAAACGACGAGCGTGACACCACGATGCCTGTAGCAATGGCAACAACGTTGCGCAAACT
ATTAACTGGCGAACTACTTACTCTAGCTTCCCGGCAACAATTAATAGACTGGATGGAGGCGGATAAAGTT
GCAGGACCACTTCTGCGCTCGGCCCTTCCGGCTGGCTGGTTTATTGCTGATAAATCTGGAGCCGGTGAGC
GTGGGTCTCGCGGTATCATTGCAGCACTGGGGCCAGATGGTAAGCCCTCCCGTATCGTAGTTATCTACAC
GACGGGGAGTCAGGCAACTATGGATGAACGAAATAGACAGATCGCTGAGATAGGTGCCTCACTGATTAAG
CATTGGTAACTGTCAGACCAAGTTTACTCATATATACTTTAGATTGATTTAAAACTTCATTTTTAATTTA
AAAGGATCTAGGTGAAGATCCTTTTTGATAATCTCATGACCAAAATCCCTTAACGTGAGTTTTCGTTCCA
CTGAGCGTCAGACCCCGTAGAAAAGATCAAAGGATCTTCTTGAGATCCTTTTTTTCTGCGCGTAATCTGC
TGCTTGCAAACAAAAAAACCACCGCTACCAGCGGTGGTTTGTTTGCCGGATCAAGAGCTACCAACTCTTT
TTCCGAAGGTAACTGGCTTCAGCAGAGCGCAGATACCAAATACTGTTCTTCTAGTGTAGCCGTAGTTAGG
CCACCACTTCAAGAACTCTGTAGCACCGCCTACATACCTCGCTCTGCTAATCCTGTTACCAGTGGCTGCT
GCCAGTGGCGATAAGTCGTGTCTTACCGGGTTGGACTCAAGACGATAGTTACCGGATAAGGCGCAGCGGT
CGGGCTGAACGGGGGGTTCGTGCACACAGCCCAGCTTGGAGCGAACGACCTACACCGAACTGAGATACCT
ACAGCGTGAGCTATGAGAAAGCGCCACGCTTCCCGAAGGGAGAAAGGCGGACAGGTATCCGGTAAGCGGC
AGGGTCGGAACAGGAGAGCGCACGAGGGAGCTTCCAGGGGGAAACGCCTGGTATCTTTATAGTCCTGTCG
GGTTTCGCCACCTCTGACTTGAGCGTCGATTTTTGTGATGCTCGTCAGGGGGGCGGAGCCTATGGAAAAA
CGCCAGCAACGCGGCCTTTTTACGGTTCCTGGCCTTTTGCTGGCCTTTTGCTCACATGTTCTTTCCTGCG
TTATCCCCTGATTCTGTGGATAACCGTATTACCGCCTTTGAGTGAGCTGATACCGCTCGCCGCAGCCGAA
CGACCGAGCGCAGCGAGTCAGTGAGCGAGGAAGCGGAAGAGCGCCCAATACGCAAACCGCCTCTCCCCGC
GCGTTGGCCGATTCATTAATGCAGCTGGCACGACAGGTTTCCCGACTGGAAAGCGGGCAGTGAGCGCAAC
GCAATTAATGTGAGTTAGCTCACTCATTAGGCACCCCAGGCTTTACACTTTATGCTTCCGGCTCGTATGT
TGTGTGGAATTGTGAGCGGATAACAATTTCACACAGGAAACAGCTATGACCATGATTACGCCAAGCTCTA
GCTAGAGGTCGACGGTATACAGACATGATAAGATACATTGATGAGTTTGGACAAACCACAACTAGAATGC
AGTGAAAAAAATGCTTTATTTGTGAAATTTGTGATGCTATTGCTTTATTTGTAACCATTATAAGCTGCAA
TAAACAAGTTGGGGTGGGCGAAGAACTCCAGCATGAGATCCCCGCGCTGGAGGATCATCCAGCCGGCGTC
CCGGAAAACGATTCCGAAGCCCAACCTTTCATAGAAGGCGGCGGTGGAATCGAAATCTCGTAGTACGTGC
TATTCCTTTGCCCTCGGACGAGTGCTGGGGCGTCGGTTTCCACTATCGGCGAGTACTTCTACACAGCCAT
CGGTCCAGACGGCCGCGCTTCTGCGGGCGATTTGTGTACGCCCGACAGTCCCGGCTCCGGATCGGACGAT
TGCGTCGCATCGACCCTGCGCCCAAGCTGCATCATCGAAATTGCCGTCAACCAAGCTCTGATAGAGTTGG
TCAAGACCAATGCGGAGCATATACGCCCGGAGCCGCGGCGATCCTGCAAGCTCCGGATGCCTCCGCTCGA
AGTAGCGCGTCTGCTGCTCCATACAAGCCAACCACGGCCTCCAGAAGAAGATGTTGGCGACCTCGTATTG
GGAATCCCCGAACATCGCCTCGCTCCAGTCAATGACCGCTGTTATGCGGCCATTGTCCGTCAGGACATTG
TTGGAGCCGAAATCCGCGTGCACGAGGTGCCGGACTTCGGGGCAGTCCTCGGCCCAAAGCATCAGCTCAT
CGAGAGCCTGCGCGACGGACGCACTGACGGTGTCGTCCATCACAGTTTGCCAGTGATACACATGGGGATC
AGCAATCGCGCATATGAAATCACGCCATGTAGTGTATTGACCGATTCCTTGCGGTCCGAATGGGCCGAAC
CCGCTCGTCTGGCTAAGATCGGCCGCAGCGATCGCATCCATGGCCTCCGCGACCGGCTGCAGAACAGCGG
GCAGTTCGGTTTCAGGCAGGTCTTGCAACGTGACACCCTGTGCACGGCGGGAGATGCAATAGGTCAGGCT
CTCGCTGAATTCCCCAATGTCAAGCACTTCCGGAATCGGGAGCGCGGCCGATGCAAAGTGCCGATAAACA
TAACGATCTTTGTAGAAACCATCGGCGCAGCTATTTACCCGCAGGACATATCCACGCCCTCCTACATCGA
AGCTGAAAGCACGAGATTCTTCGCCCTCCGAGAGCTGCATCAGGTCGGAGACGCTGTCGAACTTTTCGAT
CAGAAACTTCTCGACAGACGTCGCGGTGAGTTCAGGCTTTTTGGCCAAGGAAGTTCCTATACTTTCTAGA
GAATAGGAACTTCGGAATAGGAACTTCTAGGTACGTGAACCATCACCCT
[91 nt withheld, positions 4600-4690]
G
[124 nt withheld, positions 4692-4815]
GGGGATACCCCCTAGAGCCCCAGCTGGTTCTTTCCGCCTCAGAAGCCATAGAGCCCACCGCATCCCCAGA
ACATCGATAGATCTCCATAGAGCCCACCGCATCCCCAGCATGCCTGCTATTGTCTTCCCAATCCTCCCCC
TTGCTGTCCTGCCCCACCCCACCCCCCAGAATAGAATGACACCTACTCAGACAATGCGATGCAATTTCCT
CATTTTATTAGGAAAGGACAGTGGGAGTGGCACCTTCCAGGGTCAAGGAAGGCACGGGGGAGGGGCAAAC
AACAGATGGCTGGCAACTAGAAGGCACAGTCGAGGCTGATCAGCGGGTTTAAACTCAATGATGATTATGA
TGATGGTCGACGGCGCTATTCAGATCCTCTTCTGAGATGAGTTTTTGTTCGGGCCCTCCTCGAGCGGCTC
AGTAAATTCCGCTATTCGCAGCGATTGCGGAAGGTATCGGGTTGCCATCTTTCAGAAGTCCTTGCATGGC
TTTTACAATAAGCTCGCAGTCGCTATTGGTCGCAAATATCGGAATCGTCAATTCCATATTCAAGTATGAG
CGCCATGCACCTTTGGGGACCTCCACTTTAATGGTATACTTCCGGTTCTGGGCACTAGATTGGCGTACAC
TACAAGTCACCTTATAGGCTTGTGATCTTGAATTGGAAGAGATCCACTCGGCTATCCCATTCGCAAAGTT
ACTTGGAGCTACTGTGACGTCTCCAGTGCCGCCGTTGTCCACGAGCACAAACTGTGTAAAATTGGAGGCC
ATGGACCCGCCACCGGTTCCGCCACCATATATTCCTGAGTTGGCGGCGATCGCAGAGGGAATCGGGTTAC
CGTCTTTCAAAAGACCTTGCATGGCCTTGACAATCAGCTCGCAGTCTGAATTAGTCGCAAAGATTGGGAT
CGTAAGCTCCATATTAAGATAAGATCGCCACGCCCCTTTTGGCACTTCTACCTTTATGGTATATTTTCGG
TTCTGTGCGGAACTTTGGCGAACTGAGCATGTGACTTTATATGCCTGACTCCGGCTGTTACTACTTATCC
ATTCTGCAATCCCGTTCGCAAAATTGCTCGGCGCAACAGTTACGTCTCCGGTGCCACCATTGTCAACCAA
CACAAATTGCGTAAAGTTGCTCGCCATAGCGCTACCACCGCCGTTTTCAACACAAAGAGCCACTGTCACT
AGCAAGCCATAACAAAACAGGACTCCAGCAACCACGACCAGACCGGTACCTCCCCCCGAACCGCCACTAC
CACCAGACCCCCCCGATCCGCCGTTGTCGTCATCGTCCTTGTAGTCTCCTCCAGATCCGCCAGTGCCACC
CCCAGACCCTCCTGTCCCGGCGCCTCTAGTCTTTGAGATTCGTCGGAACACATGATAATAGAGGTCCCAG
GCTTGGAGGAGGTCCTTGACATTCCCTGATT
